Addgene plasmid #38203: Strain Phi80 JQ929582
Depositing lab: Drew Endy. Depositing organization: Stanford University. Publication: Rewritable digital data storage in live cells via engineered control of recombination directionality. Bonnet J, Subsoontorn P, Endy D. Proc Natl Acad Sci U S A. 2012 Jun 5;109(23):8884-9. Epub 2012 May 21. 10.1073/pnas.1202344109 PubMed 22615351.
Backbone
  Vector backbone: Phi80
  Vector type: Synthetic Biology ; Integration vector
Growth in bacteria
  Bacterial resistance: Kanamycin, 50 μg/mL
  Growth temperature: 37°C
  Growth strain: DH5alphaZ1
  Copy number: Unknown
Gene/Insert 1
  Gene/Insert name: mKate2
  Species: Synthetic
  Insert size (bp): 850
Gene/Insert 2
  Gene/Insert name: Superfolder GFP
  Species: Synthetic
  Insert size (bp): 812
Terms and licenses: Academic/Nonprofit Terms; Industry Terms: Not Available to Industry
Depositor comments: This strain contains Addgene plasmid 38200 chromosomally integrated at the Phi80 (Haldimann et al., J of Bacteriology 2001) site of DH5alphaZ1 strain.
How to cite: Strain Phi80 JQ929582 was a gift from Drew Endy (Addgene plasmid # 38203)
