[The description below was written by a language model from this plasmid's Addgene catalogue record.]
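Description:
Strain Phi80 JQ929582 is a bacterial strain rather than a free plasmid. According to the depositor's comments, it is an E. coli DH5alphaZ1 derivative in which a separately deposited integration plasmid has been inserted into the chromosome at the Phi80 phage attachment site, using a conditional-replication, phage-integrase-based integration system. The entry is classed as a synthetic biology integration vector on a Phi80 backbone. The strain is selected with kanamycin. Copy number is listed as unknown, although a chromosomally integrated cassette would normally be present at about one copy per genome. No replication origin is recorded, and no feature table is provided.

The payload consists of two synthetic fluorescent reporter genes: mKate2, a far-red fluorescent protein (about 850 bp insert), and superfolder GFP, a fast-folding, robust green fluorescent protein (about 812 bp insert). The record does not state the promoters, terminators or recombinase recognition sites around these reporters, nor how the two genes are arranged relative to each other. The associated publication describes rewritable digital data storage in living cells through engineered control of recombination directionality. This suggests that the two colours report alternative states of a recombinase-addressable DNA element, with one reporter expressed in each state, but that arrangement is inferred from the publication title and is not documented in the fields given. On that reading, the strain would serve as a stable, chromosomally encoded two-colour readout for testing recombinase-based genetic memory or switching devices in E. coli.
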