>Addgene plasmid #38203 | Strain Phi80 JQ929582 | depositor partial sequence | sequence record 48280 | Insert sequence
GAATTCGCGGCCGCTTCTAGAGTTATCAACGATGTCCTAATTTCGACGGAAGGTCACAATAACGGGCTAC
GGCTACTTCATGTTGTTCAACGTAGGTTTCTTTATCAGCTTCTTTAATACGTTCTAAGCGACGATCAACA
TAGTATACTCCAGGCATTTTAAGGTTTTTAGCGGGTTTTTTGGAACGATAGGTTGTTTTCAGGTTGCAGA
TTAAATGACCGCCTCCAACTAATTTCAGTGCCATGTCTGCGCGTCCTTCTAAGCCACCGTCCGCAGGATA
TAAGGTTTCTGTTGATGCTTCCCAACCAAGAGTTTTTTTTTGCATTACGGGTCCGTTACTCGGGAAATTT
ACGCCACGGATTTTAACATTGTAAATCAGACAGCCATCTTGTAAACTCGTATCTTGAGTTGCTGTAAGTA
CACCGCCATCTTCATAAGTTGTTACACGTTCCCAGGTAAAGCCTTCAGGAAAGGACTGTTTAAAAAAGTC
AGGAATGCCTTGGGTGTGATTGATAAAAGTTTTAGACCCGTACATAAAGCTCGTTGCGAGAATGTCAAAC
GCAAAGGGCAGGGGTCCACCTTCAACTGCTTTGATGCGCATTGTTTGTGTGCCTTCATATGGTTTACCTT
CACCTTCGGATGTGCATTTGAAATGATGATTGTTGACAGTACCTTCCATATATAATTTCATGTGCATATT
TTCTTTAATTAATTCTGACATTAATATATACCTCTTAATTTTTACTAGTCGGCCGGCTTGTCGACGACGG
CGGTCTCAGTGGTGTACGGTACAAACCCAATAGCGAGGAGGTAAATTGTAAGCTTTAGGGAAACGACATT
TACTGACGCGACTTTCTCAAAGCTAGGGTGTTGGCCTGAACTGTACGCTTGGAGTTGTAGGACAGACATA
AAAGTATCAGATACGCACACTAACCATCTGCTAGCATTATACCTAGGACTGAGCTAGCTGTCAAGTGACA
ACTGTATAGGCGCGAGAGCGACGGCGTGCTTCCGGACCGGGCCTTAGCGAGCGTTAGCACGGTAGTAGAC
CTTTGGGGTTGAATAACCGGCTTATCGGTCAGTTTCACCTGATTTACGTAAAAACCCGCTTCGGCGGGTT
TTTGCTTTTGGAGGGGCAGAAAGATGAATGACTGTCCACGACGCTATACCCAAAAGAAAATCTATTGTAC
TAATCGGCTTCAACGTGCCGCACGGGTGGCACCTCAGGAGGGGCCCGGATGATCCTGACGACGGAGACCG
CGGTGGTTGACCAGACAAACCACGATACTAGAGAAAAGATCTTTTAAGAAGGAGATATACATATGCGTAA
AGGCGAAGAGCTGTTCACTGGTGTCGTCCCTATTCTGGTGGAACTGGATGGTGATGTCAACGGTCATAAG
TTTTCCGTGCGTGGCGAGGGTGAAGGTGACGCAACTAATGGTAAACTGACGCTGAAGTTCATCTGTACTA
CTGGTAAACTGCCGGTACCTTGGCCGACTCTGGTAACGACGCTGACTTATGGTGTTCAGTGCTTTGCTCG
TTATCCGGACCATATGAAGCAGCATGACTTCTTCAAGTCCGCCATGCCGGAAGGCTATGTGCAGGAACGC
ACGATTTCCTTTAAGGATGACGGCACGTACAAAACGCGTGCGGAAGTGAAATTTGAAGGCGATACCCTGG
TAAACCGCATTGAGCTGAAAGGCATTGACTTTAAAGAAGACGGCAATATCCTGGGCCATAAGCTGGAATA
CAATTTTAACAGCCACAATGTTTACATCACCGCCGATAAACAAAAAAATGGCATTAAAGCGAATTTTAAA
ATTCGCCACAACGTGGAGGATGGCAGCGTGCAGCTGGCTGATCACTACCAGCAAAACACTCCAATCGGTG
ATGGTCCTGTTCTGCTGCCAGACAATCACTATCTGAGCACGCAAAGCGTTCTGTCTAAAGATCCGAACGA
GAAACGCGATCATATGGTTCTGCTGGAGTTCGTAACCGCAGCGGGCATCACGCATGGTATGGATGAACTG
TACAAATGATGACCAGGCATCAAATAAAACGAAAGGCTCAGTCGAAAGACTGGGCCTTTCGTTTTATCTG
TTGTTTGTCGGTGAACGCTCTCTACTAGAGTCACACTGGCTCACCTTCGGGTGGGCCTTTCTGCGTTTAT
ATACTAGTAGCGGCCGCTGCAG
